>Addgene plasmid #192451 | pEGFP-C1-mScarlet-AMPKα2 | addgene full sequence | sequence record 379144 | Addgene NGS Result
CCTTTTGCTGGCCTTTTGCTCACATGTTCTTTCCTGCGTTATCCCCTGATTCTGTGGATAACCGTATTAC
CGCCATGCATTAGTTATTAATAGTAATCAATTACGGGGTCATTAGTTCATAGCCCATATATGGAGTTCCG
CGTTACATAACTTACGGTAAATGGCCCGCCTGGCTGACCGCCCAACGACCCCCGCCCATTGACGTCAATA
ATGACGTATGTTCCCATAGTAACGCCAATAGGGACTTTCCATTGACGTCAATGGGTGGAGTATTTACGGT
AAACTGCCCACTTGGCAGTACATCAAGTGTATCATATGCCAAGTACGCCCCCTATTGACGTCAATGACGG
TAAATGGCCCGCCTGGCATTATGCCCAGTACATGACCTTATGGGACTTTCCTACTTGGCAGTACATCTAC
GTATTAGTCATCGCTATTACCATGGTGATGCGGTTTTGGCAGTACATCAATGGGCGTGGATAGCGGTTTG
ACTCACGGGGATTTCCAAGTCTCCACCCCATTGACGTCAATGGGAGTTTGTTTTGGCACCAAAATCAACG
GGACTTTCCAAAATGTCGTAACAACTCCGCCCCATTGACGCAAATGGGCGGTAGGCGTGTACGGTGGGAG
GTCTATATAAGCAGAGCTGGTTTAGTGAACCGTCAGATCCGCTAGCGCTACCGGTCGCCACCATGGTGAG
CAAGGGCGAGGCAGTGATCAAGGAGTTCATGCGGTTCAAGGTGCACATGGAGGGCTCCATGAACGGCCAC
GAGTTCGAGATCGAGGGCGAGGGCGAGGGCCGCCCCTACGAGGGCACCCAGACCGCCAAGCTGAAGGTGA
CCAAGGGTGGCCCCCTGCCCTTCTCCTGGGACATCCTGTCCCCTCAGTTCATGTACGGCTCCAGGGCCTT
CACCAAGCACCCCGCCGACATCCCCGACTACTATAAGCAGTCCTTCCCCGAGGGCTTCAAGTGGGAGCGC
GTGATGAACTTCGAGGACGGCGGCGCCGTGACCGTGACCCAGGACACCTCCCTGGAGGACGGCACCCTGA
TCTACAAGGTGAAGCTCCGCGGCACCAACTTCCCTCCTGACGGCCCCGTAATGCAGAAGAAGACAATGGG
CTGGGAAGCGTCCACCGAGCGGTTGTACCCCGAGGACGGCGTGCTGAAGGGCGACATTAAGATGGCCCTG
CGCCTGAAGGACGGCGGCCGCTACCTGGCGGACTTCAAGACCACCTACAAGGCCAAGAAGCCCGTGCAGA
TGCCCGGCGCCTACAACGTCGACCGCAAGTTGGACATCACCTCCCACAACGAGGACTACACCGTGGTGGA
ACAGTACGAACGCTCCGAGGGCCGCCACTCCACCGGCGGCATGGACGAGCTGTACAAGTCCGGCCGGACT
CAGATCTCGAGCTCAAGCTTCGAATTCAACATGGCTGAGAAGCAGAAGCACGACGGGCGTGTGAAGATCG
GACACTACGTGCTGGGGGACACCCTGGGCGTCGGCACCTTCGGCAAAGTGAAGATTGGAGAACATCAATT
GACAGGCCATAAAGTGGCAGTTAAGATCTTAAATAGACAGAAGATTCGCAGTTTAGATGTTGTTGGAAAA
ATAAAACGAGAAATTCAAAATCTTAAACTCTTTCGTCATCCTCATATTATCAAACTCTACCAAGTGATCA
GCACTCCAACAGACTTTTTTATGGTAATGGAATATGTGTCTGGAGGTGAATTGTTCGACTACATCTGTAA
ACACGGGAGGGTTGAAGAGGTGGAAGCTCGCCGGCTCTTCCAGCAGATTCTGTCTGCCGTGGACTACTGT
CACAGGCACATGGTTGTCCACAGGGACCTGAAGCCAGAGAACGTGTTGCTGGACGCCCAGATGAATGCTA
AGATAGCTGACTTCGGACTCTCTAATATGATGTCAGATGGTGAATTTCTACGAACTAGCTGTGGATCGCC
AAATTATGCAGCACCGGAGGTCATCTCAGGAAGGCTGTATGCGGGTCCTGAGGTTGATATCTGGAGCTGT
GGTGTTATCCTGTATGCCCTTCTCTGTGGCACCCTCCCGTTCGACGATGAGCACGTGCCTACGCTCTTTA
AGAAGATCCGAGGGGGTGTGTTCTACATCCCGGAGTATCTCAACCGTTCTATTGCCACTCTGCTGATGCA
CATGCTGCAGGTGGACCCCTTGAAGCGAGCAACTATCAAAGACATACGAGAGCATGAATGGTTTAAACAG
GATTTGCCCAGTTACCTCTTTCCTGAAGACCCCTCCTATGATGCTAACGTCATTGATGATGAGGCTGTGA
AAGAAGTATGTGAAAAATTTGAGTGTACAGAATCAGAAGTGATGAACAGTTTATACAGTGGTGACCCTCA
AGACCAGCTCGCAGTGGCTTATCATCTCATCATTGACAATCGGAGAATAATGAACCAAGCCAGTGAGTTC
TACCTCGCCTCCAGTCCTCCAACGGGTTCCTTCATGGACGATAGTGCCATGCATATTCCCCCCGGCCTGA
AACCACATCCTGAAAGGATGCCACCTCTCATAGCAGACAGCCCCAAAGCACGCTGTCCACTGGATGCACT
CAACACAACTAAGCCCAAATCTTTAGCTGTGAAAAAAGCCAAGTGGCACCTTGGGATCCGAAGCCAGAGC
AAACCATACGACATTATGGCGGAGGTGTACCGAGCTATGAAGCAGCTGGACTTTGAATGGAAGGTAGTGA
ATGCATACCATCTTCGAGTAAGAAGAAAAAACCCAGTGACTGGCAATTACGTGAAAATGAGCTTACAGCT
TTACCTGGTTGACAATCGGAGCTATCTTCTAGACTTTAAAAGCATCGATGATGAGGTGGTGGAGCAGAGG
TCTGGTTCTTCAACACCTCAGCGCTCCTGTTCTGCTGCCGGCCTCCACAGACCTCGGTCAAGTGTCGATT
CCAGCACAGCCGAGAACCATTCACTGTCTGGCTCTCTCACTGGTTCTTTGACTGGCAGCACTTTGTCCTC
CGCTTCCCCGCGCCTGGGCAGTCATACCATGGATTTTTTTGAAATGTGCGCCAGTCTTATCACTGCTTTA
GCCCGTTGAGGATCCATAAAGGGCGAATTCCACATTGGGCTGCAGCCCGGGATCCACCGGATCTAGATAA
CTGATCATAATCAGCCATACCACATTTGTAGAGGTTTTACTTGCTTTAAAAAACCTCCCACACCTCCCCC
TGAACCTGAAACATAAAATGAATGCAATTGTTGTTGTTAACTTGTTTATTGCAGCTTATAATGGTTACAA
ATAAAGCAATAGCATCACAAATTTCACAAATAAAGCATTTTTTTCACTGCATTCTAGTTGTGGTTTGTCC
AAACTCATCAATGTATCTTAACGCGTAAATTGTAAGCGTTAATATTTTGTTAAAATTCGCGTTAAATTTT
TGTTAAATCAGCTCATTTTTTAACCAATAGGCCGAAATCGGCAAAATCCCTTATAAATCAAAAGAATAGA
CCGAGATAGGGT
[37 nt withheld, positions 3513-3549]
AAAGAACGTGGACTCCAACGTCAAAGG
[49 nt withheld, positions 3577-3625]
T
[91 nt withheld, positions 3627-3717]
G
[124 nt withheld, positions 3719-3842]
CAGGTGGCACTTTTCGGGGAAATGTGCGCGGAACCCCTATTTGTTTATTTTTCTAAATACATTCAAATAT
GTATCCGCTCATGAGACAATAACCCTGATAAATGCTTCAATAATATTGAAAAAGGAAGAGTCCTGAGGCG
GAAAGAACCAGCTGTGGAATGTGTGTCAGTTAGGGTGTGGAAAGTCCCCAGGCTCCCCAGCAGGCAGAAG
TATGCAAAGCATGCATCTCAATTAGTCAGCAACCATAGTCCCGCCCCTAACTCCGCCCATCCCGCCCCTA
ACTCCGCCCAGTTCCGCCCATTCTCCGCCCCATGGCTGACTAATTTTTTTTATTTATGCAGAGGCCGAGG
CCGCCTCGGCCTCTGAGCTATTCCAGAAGTAGTGAGGAGGCTTTTTTGGAGGCCTAGGCTTTTGCAAAGA
TCGATCAAGAGACAGGATGAGGATCGTTTCGCATGATTGAACAAGATGGATTGCACGCAGGTTCTCCGGC
CGCTTGGGTGGAGAGGCTATTCGGCTATGACTGGGCACAACAGACAATCGGCTGCTCTGATGCCGCCGTG
TTCCGGCTGTCAGCGCAGGGGCGCCCGGTTCTTTTTGTCAAGACCGACCTGTCCGGTGCCCTGAATGAAC
TGCAAGACGAGGCAGCGCGGCTATCGTGGCTGGCCACGACGGGCGTTCCTTGCGCAGCTGTGCTCGACGT
TGTCACTGAAGCGGGAAGGGACTGGCTGCTATTGGGCGAAGTGCCGGGGCAGGATCTCCTGTCATCTCAC
CTTGCTCCTGCCGAGAAAGTATCCATCATGGCTGATGCAATGCGGCGGCTGCATACGCTTGATCCGGCTA
CCTGCCCATTCGACCACCAAGCGAAACATCGCATCGAGCGAGCACGTACTCGGATGGAAGCCGGTCTTGT
CGATCAGGATGATCTGGACGAAGAGCATCAGGGGCTCGCGCCAGCCGAACTGTTCGCCAGGCTCAAGGCG
AGCATGCCCGACGGCGAGGATCTCGTCGTGACCCATGGCGATGCCTGCTTGCCGAATATCATGGTGGAAA
ATGGCCGCTTTTCTGGATTCATCGACTGTGGCCGGCTGGGTGTGGCGGACCGCTATCAGGACATAGCGTT
GGCTACCCGTGATATTGCTGAAGAGCTTGGCGGCGAATGGGCTGACCGCTTCCTCGTGCTTTACGGTATC
GCCGCTCCCGATTCGCAGCGCATCGCCTTCTATCGCCTTCTTGACGAGTTCTTCTGAGCGGGACTCTGGG
GTTCGAAATGACCGACCAAGCGACGCCCAACCTGCCATCACGAGATTTCGATTCCACCGCCGCCTTCTAT
GAAAGGTTGGGCTTCGGAATCGTTTTCCGGGACGCCGGCTGGATGATCCTCCAGCGCGGGGATCTCATGC
TGGAGTTCTTCGCCCACCCTAGGGGGAGGCTAACTGAAACACGGAAGGAGACAATACCGGAAGGAACCCG
CGCTATGACGGCAATAAAAAGACAGAATAAAACGCACGGTGTTGGGTCGTTTGTTCATAAACGCGGGGTT
CGGTCCCAGGGCTGGCACTCTGTCGATACCCCACCGAGACCCCATTGGGGCCAATACGCCCGCGTTTCTT
CCTTTTCCCCACCCCACCCCCCAAGTTCGGGTGAAGGCCCAGGGCTCGCAGCCAACGTCGGGGCGGCAGG
CCCTGCCATAGCCTCAGGTTACTCATATATACTTTAGATTGATTTAAAACTTCATTTTTAATTTAAAAGG
ATCTAGGTGAAGATCCTTTTTGATAATCTCATGACCAAAATCCCTTAACGTGAGTTTTCGTTCCACTGAG
CGTCAGACCCCGTAGAAAAGATCAAAGGATCTTCTTGAGATCCTTTTTTTCTGCGCGTAATCTGCTGCTT
GCAAACAAAAAAACCACCGCTACCAGCGGTGGTTTGTTTGCCGGATCAAGAGCTACCAACTCTTTTTCCG
AAGGTAACTGGCTTCAGCAGAGCGCAGATACCAAATACTGTTCTTCTAGTGTAGCCGTAGTTAGGCCACC
ACTTCAAGAACTCTGTAGCACCGCCTACATACCTCGCTCTGCTAATCCTGTTACCAGTGGCTGCTGCCAG
TGGCGATAAGTCGTGTCTTACCGGGTTGGACTCAAGACGATAGTTACCGGATAAGGCGCAGCGGTCGGGC
TGAACGGGGGGTTCGTGCACACAGCCCAGCTTGGAGCGAACGACCTACACCGAACTGAGATACCTACAGC
GTGAGCTATGAGAAAGCGCCACGCTTCCCGAAGGGAGAAAGGCGGACAGGTATCCGGTAAGCGGCAGGGT
CGGAACAGGAGAGCGCACGAGGGAGCTTCCAGGGGGAAACGCCTGGTATCTTTATAGTCCTGTCGGGTTT
CGCCACCTCTGACTTGAGCGTCGATTTTTGTGATGCTCGTCAGGGGGGCGGAGCCTATGGAAAAACGCCA
GCAACGCGGCCTTTTTACGGTTCCTGG
Features (pLannotate 1.2.2; 16 found; start..end, strand, type, name):
     14..73      +  rep_origin     RSF ori (fragment): Plasmids containing the RSF 1030 origin of replication can be propagated in E. coli cells that contain additional plasmids with compatible origins.
    141..444     +  enhancer       CMV enhancer: human cytomegalovirus immediate early enhancer
    445..648     +  promoter       CMV promoter: human cytomegalovirus (CMV) immediate early promoter
    693..1388    +  CDS            mScarlet: mScarlet is a basic (constitutively fluorescent) red fluorescent protein published in 2016, derived from synthetic construct. It has moderate acid sensitivity.
   1394..1427    +  misc_feature   MCS (fragment): multiple cloning site
   1431..3086    +  CDS            Prkaa2: AAPK2_RAT - Also known as Ampk, Ampk2. Experimental evidence at protein level: Swiss-Prot protein existence level 1. Catalytic subunit of AMP-activated protein kinase (AMPK), an energy sensor protein kinase that plays a key role in regulating cellular energy metabolism. In response to reduction of intracellular ATP levels, AMPK activates energy-producing pathways and inhibits energy-consuming processes: inhibits protein, carbohydrate and lipid biosynthesis, as well as cell growth and proliferation. AMPK acts via direct phosphorylation of metabolic enzymes, and by longer-term effects via phosph
   3152..3236    +  CDS            large T antigen (fragment): large T antigen from SV40 (simian virus 40)
   3259..3380    +  polyA_signal   SV40 poly(A) signal: SV40 polyadenylation signal
   3414..3842    -  rep_origin     f1 ori (sequence partly withheld): f1 bacteriophage origin of replication; arrow indicates direction of (+) strand synthesis
   3869..3973    +  promoter       AmpR promoter: bla
   4042..4252    +  promoter       SV40 promoter: SV40 early promoter
   4295..5089    +  CDS            NeoR/KanR: aminoglycoside phosphotransferase from Tn5; aph(3')-II (or nptII); confers resistance to neomycin, kanamycin, and G418 (Geneticin®)
   5110..5262    +  CDS            ble (fragment): BLE_KLEPN - Experimental evidence at protein level: Swiss-Prot protein existence level 1. Binding protein with a strong affinity to the bleomycin family of antibiotics. Binds to CL990; an antimitotic-antibiotic compound. From Klebsiella pneumoniae.
   5321..5368    +  polyA_signal   HSV TK poly(A) signal: herpes simplex virus thymidine kinase polyadenylation signal (Cole and Stacy, 1985)
   5459..5475    -  polyA_signal   bGH poly(A) signal (fragment): bovine growth hormone polyadenylation signal
   5697..6285    +  rep_origin     ori: high-copy-number ColE1/pMB1/pBR322/pUC origin of replication
