[The description below was written by a language model from this plasmid's Addgene catalogue record and pLannotate feature annotations shown in this document.]
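Description:
pEGFP-C1-mScarlet-AMPKα2 is a mammalian expression plasmid built on the pEGFP-C1 backbone, in which the feature table shows the red fluorescent protein mScarlet, and no EGFP, in the position upstream of the cloning site. It encodes the rat α2 catalytic subunit of AMP-activated protein kinase (Prkaa2) fused at its N terminus to mScarlet. The insert was assembled by Gibson cloning. The catalogue lists a total size of 6,391 bp, whereas the sequenced record that was annotated is 6,319 nt, a small discrepancy that the record does not explain.

Expression is driven by the human cytomegalovirus immediate-early enhancer and promoter. The mScarlet coding sequence is followed by a short remnant of the multiple cloning site that acts as a linker, then the Prkaa2 open reading frame, and the transcript is terminated by the SV40 polyadenylation signal. A single NeoR/KanR (aminoglycoside phosphotransferase) gene serves both hosts. A bacterial bla-type promoter gives kanamycin resistance in E. coli. The SV40 early promoter, paired with the HSV TK polyadenylation signal, allows G418 selection of transfected mammalian cells. A high-copy ColE1/pUC-type origin supports propagation in bacteria, and an f1 origin is also present. The small fragments annotated as RSF ori, large T antigen, ble and bGH poly(A) are most likely incidental matches to backbone sequence, not functional elements.

The plasmid is used to express a red-fluorescent AMPKα2 catalytic subunit in mammalian cells, so that the kinase can be supplied and expressing cells or its localisation identified by microscopy. It was deposited with a study of the spatial regulation of AMPK signalling that used a kinase activity reporter.
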