Addgene plasmid #192451: pEGFP-C1-mScarlet-AMPKα2
Purpose: mScarlet-tagged alpha2 isoform of AMPK catalytic subunit.
Depositing lab: Jin Zhang. Depositing organization: University of California, San Diego (UCSD). Publication: Spatial regulation of AMPK signaling revealed by a sensitive kinase activity reporter. Schmitt DL, Curtis SD, Lyons AC, Zhang JF, Chen M, He CY, Mehta S, Shaw RJ, Zhang J. Nat Commun. 2022 Jul 5;13(1):3856. doi: 10.1038/s41467-022-31190-x. PubMed 35790710.
Backbone
  Vector backbone: pEGFP-C1
  Backbone size w/o insert (bp): 3994
  Total vector size (bp): 6391
  Vector type: Mammalian Expression
  Selectable markers: Neomycin (select with G418)
Growth in bacteria
  Bacterial resistance: Kanamycin, 50 μg/mL
  Growth temperature: 37°C
  Growth strain: DH5alpha
  Copy number: High Copy
Gene/Insert
  Gene/Insert name: mScarlet-AMPKalpha2
  Species: R. norvegicus (rat)
  Insert size (bp): 2397
  Entrez Gene: Prkaa2 (a.k.a. Ampk, Ampka2)
  Promoter: CMV
  Tag / fusion protein: mScarlet (N terminal on insert)
  Cloning method: Gibson Cloning
  Sequencing primers: 5′ CMV forward; 3′ SV40pA reverse
Terms and licenses: Academic/Nonprofit Terms; Industry Terms: Not Available to Industry
How to cite: pEGFP-C1-mScarlet-AMPKα2 was a gift from Jin Zhang (Addgene plasmid # 192451 ; http://n2t.net/addgene:192451 ; RRID:Addgene_192451)
